Addgene plasmid #114916: AT5G63930 X059_pECIA14
Purpose: Prey vector AT5G63930 X059_pECIA14 should be used with bait vector AT5G63930 X059_pECIA2.
Depositing lab: Youssef Belkhadir. Depositing organization: Gregor Mendel Institute of Molecular Plant Biology. Publication: An extracellular network of Arabidopsis leucine-rich repeat receptor kinases. Smakowska-Luzan E, Mott GA, Parys K, Stegmann M, Howton TC, Layeghifard M, Neuhold J, Lehner A, Kong J, Grunwald K, Weinberger N, Satbhai SB, Mayer D, Busch W, Madalinski M, Stolt-Bergner P, Provart NJ, Mukhtar MS, Zipfel C, Desveaux D, Guttman DS, Belkhadir Y. Nature. 2018 Jan 18;553(7688):342-346. doi: 10.1038/nature25184. Epub 2018 Jan 10. PubMed 29320478.
Backbone
  Vector backbone: pECIA14
  Backbone manufacturer: Chris Garcia (Addgene plasmid # 47051)
  Vector type: Insect Expression
Growth in bacteria
  Bacterial resistance: Ampicillin, 100 μg/mL
  Growth temperature: 37°C
  Growth strain: DH5alpha
  Copy number: High Copy
Gene/Insert
  Gene/Insert name: AT5G63930
  Species: A. thaliana (mustard weed)
  Entrez Gene: AT5G63930 (a.k.a. AT5G63930, MBM17.3, MBM17_3)
  Promoter: Metallothionein (Copper-Inducible)
  Cloning method: Ligation Independent Cloning
Terms and licenses: Academic/Nonprofit Terms; Industry Terms: Not Available to Industry
Depositor comments: Plasmid for secreted expression in Drosophila cell culture by induction via CuSO4. Insert is an extracellular domain of indicated LRR-RK, C-terminally tagged with Pentameric rat COMP helix, Alkaline Phosphatase (human, placental), Flag, and hexahistidine tags. Insert Protein Sequence: TGLNLEGQYLLEIKSKFVDAKQNLRNWNSNDSVPCGWTGVMCSNYSSDPEVLSLNLSSMVLSGKLSPSIGGLVHLKQLDLSYNGLSGKIPKEIGNCSSLEILKLNNNQFDGEIPVEIGKLVSLENLIIYNNRISGSLPVEIGNLLSLSQLVTYSNNISGQLPRSIGNLKRLTSFRAGQNMISGSLPSEIGGCESLVMLGLAQNQLSGELPKEIGMLKKLSQVILWENEFSGFIPREISNCTSLETLALYKNQLVGPIPKELGDLQSLEFLYLYRNGLNGTIPREIGNLSYAIEIDFSENALTGEIPLELGNIEGLELLYLFENQLTGTIPVELSTLKNLSKLDLSINALTGPIPLGFQYLRGLFMLQLFQNSLSGTIPPKLGWYSDLWVLDMSDNHLSGRIPSYLCLHSNMIILNLGTNNLSGNIPTGITTCKTLVQLRLARNNLVGRFPSNLCKQVNVTAIELGQNRFRGSIPREVGNCSALQRLQLADNGFTGELPREIGMLSQLGTLNISSNKLTGEVPSEIFNCKMLQRLDMCCNNFSGTLPSEVGSLYQLELLKLSNNNLSGTIPVALGNLSRLTELQMGGNLFNGSIPRELGSLTGLQIALNLSYNKLTGEIPPELSNLVMLEFLLLNNNNLSGEIPSSFANLSSLLGYNFSYNSLTGPIPLLRNISMSSFIGNEGLCGPPLNQCIQTQPFAPSQSTGKPGGMRSS
How to cite: AT5G63930 X059_pECIA14 was a gift from Youssef Belkhadir (Addgene plasmid # 114916 ; http://n2t.net/addgene:114916 ; RRID:Addgene_114916)
