[The description below was written by a language model from this plasmid's Addgene catalogue record and pLannotate feature annotations shown in this document.]
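Description:
AT5G63930 X059_pECIA14 is an insect-cell expression plasmid of 7,361 nt built on the pECIA14 backbone. It produces a secreted "prey" protein for extracellular interaction assays and is meant to be paired with the matching bait construct in pECIA2. In E. coli it is maintained at high copy through a ColE1/pUC-type origin and selected with ampicillin via the β-lactamase gene. Short remnants of lac regulatory elements, lacZα, rop and bom are carried over from the cloning-vector ancestry and have no role in expression.

The expression cassette is driven by the Drosophila metallothionein promoter, so transcription in Drosophila cell culture is switched on by adding copper sulfate. A Drosophila BiP signal sequence directs the product into the secretory pathway. Downstream of it lies the extracellular domain of the Arabidopsis thaliana leucine-rich repeat receptor kinase AT5G63930, inserted by ligation-independent cloning. The automated annotation marks only two short stretches of this region, as fragments matching Arabidopsis LRR kinase entries, one of them a related family member rather than the insert itself. This probably reflects the repetitive nature of LRR sequences and does not indicate a second gene.

The ectodomain is fused at its C-terminus to the pentamerising coiled-coil helix of rat COMP, human placental alkaline phosphatase, a FLAG epitope and a hexahistidine tag (the His tag is stated by the depositor but not annotated). An SV40 polyadenylation signal follows the cassette, although the annotation places it on the opposite strand. Pentamerisation raises avidity so that weak, transient ectodomain contacts can be detected, and the phosphatase provides an enzymatic readout of prey binding to immobilised bait. The plasmid belongs to a collection used to map the extracellular interaction network of Arabidopsis LRR receptor kinases.
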