Features (pLannotate 1.2.2; 20 found; start..end, strand, type, name):
     23..449     +  promoter       MT promoter: Drosophila metallothionein promoter
    467..520     +  sig_peptide    BiP signal sequence: Drosophila BiP signal sequence
    527..769     +  CDS            Y2317_ARATH (fragment): Experimental evidence at transcript level: Swiss-Prot protein existence level 2. From Arabidopsis thaliana (Mouse-ear cress).
   2321..2656    +  CDS            Y5639_ARATH (fragment): Experimental evidence at protein level: Swiss-Prot protein existence level 1. From Arabidopsis thaliana (Mouse-ear cress).
   2693..2872    +  CDS            Comp (fragment): COMP_RAT - Experimental evidence at protein level: Swiss-Prot protein existence level 1. May play a role in the structural integrity of cartilage via its interaction with other extracellular matrix proteins such as the collagens and fibronectin. Can mediate the interaction of chondrocytes with the cartilage extracellular matrix through interaction with cell surface integrin receptors. Could play a role in the pathogenesis of osteoarthritis. Potent suppressor of apoptosis in both primary chondrocytes and transformed cells. Suppresses apoptosis by blocking the activation of caspase-3 and by indu
   2860..4312    +  CDS            SEAP (fragment): secreted alkaline phosphatase from human placenta The natural enzyme has a C-terminal transmembrane sequence that is replaced by a GPI anchor.
   4349..4378    +  CDS            2xFLAG (fragment): two tandem FLAG® epitope tags
   4484..4618    -  polyA_signal   SV40 poly(A) signal: SV40 polyadenylation signal
   4641..4725    -  CDS            large T antigen (fragment): large T antigen from SV40 (simian virus 40)
   4725..4749    +  misc_feature   MCS (fragment): pUC18/19 multiple cloning site
   4786..4802    -  protein_bind   lac operator: The lac repressor binds to the lac operator to inhibit transcription in E. coli. This inhibition can be relieved by adding lactose or isopropyl-β-D-thiogalactopyranoside (IPTG). lac repressor encoded by lacI
   4810..4840    -  promoter       lac promoter: promoter for the E. coli lac operon
   4855..4876    -  protein_bind   CAP binding site: CAP binding activates transcription in the presence of cAMP. E. coli catabolite activator protein
   4889..4981    -  CDS            lacI (fragment): lac repressor; lacI; The lac repressor binds to the lac operator to inhibit transcription in E. coli. This inhibition can be relieved by adding lactose or isopropyl-β-D-thiogalactopyranoside (IPTG).
   5164..5752    -  rep_origin     ori: high-copy-number ColE1/pMB1/pBR322/pUC origin of replication
   5923..6783    -  CDS            AmpR: β-lactamase; bla; confers resistance to ampicillin, carbenicillin, and related antibiotics
   6784..6888    -  promoter       AmpR promoter: bla
   6983..7018    +  CDS            rop (fragment): Rop protein, which maintains plasmids at low copy number; rop
   7120..7219    +  misc_feature   bom (fragment): basis of mobility region from pBR322
   7225..21      -  CDS            lacZα (fragment) (across the origin): LacZα fragment of β-galactosidase; lacZ fragment
>Addgene plasmid #114916 | AT5G63930 X059_pECIA14 | addgene full sequence | sequence record 296448 | Addgene NGS Result
GTAAAACGACGGCCAGTGAATTAATTCGTTGCAGGACAGGATGTGGTGCCCGATGTGACTAGCTCTTTGC
TGCAGGCCGTCCTATCCTCTGGTTCCGATAAGAGACCCAGAACTCCGGCCCCCCACCGCCCACCGCCACC
CCCATACATATGTGGTACGCAAGTAAGAGTGCCTGCGCATGCCCCATGTGCCCCACCAAGAGCTTTGCAT
CCCATACAAGTCCCCAAAGTGGAGAACCGAACCAATTCTTCGCGGGCAGAACAAAAGCTTCTGCACACGT
CTCCACTCGAATTTGGAGCCGGCCGGCGTGTGCAAAAGAGGTGAATCGAACGAAAGACCCGTGTGTAAAG
CCGCGTTTCCAAAATGTATAAAACCGAGAGCATCTGGCCAATGTGCATCAGTTGTGGTCAGCAGCAAAAT
CAAGTGAATCATCTCAGTGCAACTAAAGGGGGGATCCGATCTCAATATGAAGTTATGCATATTACTGGCC
GTCGTGGCCTTTGTTGGCCTCTCGCTCGGGACAGGGTTGAACTTAGAAGGTCAATATCTTCTTGAAATCA
AGAGCAAGTTTGTGGATGCTAAGCAGAATTTGAGAAACTGGAATTCAAATGATTCTGTACCTTGTGGATG
GACTGGCGTGATGTGCAGCAACTATTCGAGTGATCCAGAGGTTTTGTCCTTGAATCTGTCTTCGATGGTT
CTCTCGGGTAAGCTATCACCAAGCATAGGTGGATTGGTTCATCTGAAGCAGCTGGATCTGTCATATAATG
GGTTGTCAGGGAAAATTCCTAAGGAAATTGGCAACTGTTCAAGCTTGGAGATTCTGAAACTAAACAATAA
CCAGTTTGATGGTGAGATACCTGTGGAAATAGGTAAGCTTGTGTCTTTGGAGAATCTGATCATATACAAC
AACAGAATCTCAGGGTCTCTCCCTGTGGAGATTGGGAACCTTTTGTCTCTCTCTCAACTGGTGACTTACA
GTAACAACATCAGTGGACAATTGCCCCGTTCCATCGGCAACCTCAAGAGACTGACAAGCTTCCGAGCCGG
TCAGAACATGATCTCTGGAAGTTTGCCTTCTGAGATTGGTGGATGTGAGAGCTTGGTCATGCTTGGTCTT
GCACAGAACCAGTTGAGTGGTGAATTACCAAAAGAGATTGGAATGCTCAAGAAACTTTCACAGGTGATTC
TTTGGGAAAATGAGTTCTCAGGGTTTATCCCCAGGGAGATTAGCAACTGCACAAGTTTAGAAACCCTTGC
TCTCTACAAGAACCAGCTTGTCGGGCCAATCCCGAAAGAGCTCGGGGACCTTCAGTCGCTGGAGTTTCTC
TACCTTTACAGAAACGGGTTGAATGGAACGATTCCAAGAGAGATTGGGAATCTCTCATATGCAATTGAGA
TAGATTTCTCGGAAAACGCTTTGACCGGAGAGATACCTTTGGAGTTAGGGAACATAGAGGGGCTTGAGCT
TCTTTATCTTTTTGAGAACCAACTCACAGGTACCATCCCTGTGGAGCTTTCTACTTTGAAGAATCTATCA
AAGCTTGATCTCTCCATCAATGCTTTAACGGGTCCTATTCCCCTGGGATTTCAGTATCTAAGAGGACTCT
TCATGCTGCAGCTGTTTCAGAACTCCCTTAGCGGGACCATACCTCCAAAACTTGGCTGGTATAGCGATCT
CTGGGTTCTTGATATGTCCGATAACCATCTCAGTGGAAGAATTCCAAGCTACCTCTGCCTTCACTCCAAT
ATGATCATCTTGAACTTGGGTACAAACAACCTCTCTGGCAACATTCCTACTGGAATCACCACTTGCAAAA
CTCTGGTCCAACTTCGTCTAGCCAGAAACAACCTCGTTGGTCGGTTCCCATCCAACCTGTGTAAACAGGT
TAATGTCACAGCCATCGAGTTGGGACAGAACAGATTCCGTGGTTCCATCCCTAGGGAGGTCGGGAACTGC
AGTGCCCTACAAAGGCTGCAGCTAGCAGACAATGGCTTCACGGGGGAGCTACCTAGAGAGATTGGCATGC
TTTCACAGCTTGGGACCTTGAATATCTCATCCAATAAGCTTACTGGAGAGGTCCCTTCTGAAATCTTCAA
CTGCAAGATGCTTCAGCGACTAGACATGTGTTGCAACAATTTCTCTGGAACCTTACCAAGTGAGGTAGGT
TCCCTCTACCAGCTTGAGCTTCTGAAGCTCTCAAACAATAATCTTTCGGGTACAATACCTGTGGCTCTAG
GGAACTTATCTCGCTTGACCGAACTACAAATGGGTGGAAACTTGTTCAACGGTAGCATTCCACGGGAGTT
GGGCAGTCTGACGGGTTTGCAAATAGCATTGAACCTCAGTTATAACAAGCTTACCGGAGAAATACCACCT
GAGCTCAGTAATCTTGTTATGCTTGAGTTCCTGCTCCTCAACAACAACAATTTGTCTGGGGAAATACCAA
GCTCTTTTGCTAATCTCTCCAGCTTGCTTGGTTACAACTTCTCATACAACAGCTTAACTGGTCCTATTCC
ACTTCTCCGTAACATATCCATGTCTAGCTTCATCGGTAATGAAGGGCTTTGCGGCCCGCCGCTCAACCAG
TGTATCCAAACACAGCCTTTCGCGCCTTCTCAGTCAACCGGGAAGCCCGGAGGAATGCGTTCGAGTCTGG
AGGTGCTGTTCCAGGGACCAAGCGGCAATCCCGGCGGCGATCTGGCCCCCCAGATGCTGCGCGAGCTGCA
GGAGACCAATGCCGCCCTGCAGGACGTGCGCGAGCTGCTGCGCCACCGCGTGAAGGAGATCACCTTCCTG
AAGAACACCGTGATGGAGTGCGACGCCTGCGGCATGCAGCCCTCTAGAGGCTCCGGCTCCATCATCCCAG
TTGAGGAGGAGAACCCGGACTTCTGGAACCGCGAGGCAGCCGAGGCCCTGGGTGCCGCCAAGAAGCTGCA
GCCTGCACAGACAGCCGCCAAGAACCTCATCATCTTCCTGGGCGATGGGATGGGGGTGTCTACGGTGACA
GCTGCCAGGATCCTAAAAGGGCAGAAGAAGGACAAACTGGGGCCTGAGATACCCCTGGCCATGGACCGCT
TCCCATATGTGGCTCTGTCCAAGACATACAATGTAGACAAACATGTGCCAGACAGTGGAGCCACAGCCAC
GGCCTACCTGTGCGGGGTCAAGGGCAACTTCCAGACCATTGGCTTGAGTGCAGCCGCCCGCTTTAACCAG
TGCAACACGACACGCGGCAACGAGGTCATCTCCGTGATGAATCGGGCCAAGAAAGCAGGGAAGTCAGTGG
GAGTGGTAACCACCACACGAGTGCAGCACGCCTCGCCAGCCGGCACCTACGCCCACACGGTGAACCGCAA
CTGGTACTCGGACGCCGACGTGCCTGCCTCGGCCCGCCAGGAGGGGTGCCAGGACATCGCTACGCAGCTC
ATCTCCAACATGGACATTGACGTGATCCTAGGTGGAGGCCGAAAGTACATGTTTCGCATGGGAACCCCAG
ACCCTGAGTACCCAGATGACTACAGCCAAGGTGGGACCAGGCTGGACGGGAAGAATCTGGTGCAGGAATG
GCTGGCGAAGCGCCAGGGTGCCCGGTATGTGTGGAACCGCACTGAGCTCATGCAGGCTTCCCTGGACCCG
TCTGTGACCCATCTCATGGGTCTCTTTGAGCCTGGAGACATGAAATACGAGATCCACCGAGACTCCACAC
TGGACCCCTCCCTGATGGAGATGACAGAGGCTGCCCTGCGCCTGCTGAGCAGGAACCCCCGCGGCTTCTT
CCTCTTCGTGGAGGGTGGTCGCATCGACCATGGTCATCATGAAAGCAGGGCTTACCGGGCACTGACTGAG
ACGATCATGTTCGACGACGCCATTGAGAGGGCGGGCCAGCTCACCAGCGAGGAGGACACGCTGAGCCTCG
TCACTGCCGACCACTCCCACGTCTTCTCCTTCGGAGGCTACCCCCTGCGAGGGAGCTCCATCTTCGGGCT
GGCCCCTGGCAAGGCCCGGGACAGGAAGGCCTACACGGTCCTCCTATACGGAAACGGTCCAGGCTATGTG
CTCAAGGACGGCGCCCGGCCGGATGTTACCGAGAGCGAGAGCGGGAGCCCCGAGTATCGGCAGCAGTCAG
CAGTGCCCCTGGACGAAGAGACCCACGCAGGCGAGGACGTGGCGGTGTTCGCGCGCGGCCCGCAGGCGCA
CCTGGTTCACGGCGTGCAGGAGCAGACCTTCATAGCGCACGTCATGGCCTTCGCCGCCTGCCTGGAGCCC
TACACCGCCTGCGACCTGGCGCCCCCCGCCGGCACCACCGACGCCGCGCACCCGGGTTCTAGAGGAAGCA
CCTCCGGCGATAACGATTACAAGGATGATGATGATAAGGCCAGCGGCACCGGTCATCATCACCATCACCA
TTGAGTTTAAACCCGCTGATCAGCCTCGACTGTGCCTTCTAAGGCCTGAGCTCGCTGATCAGCCTCGATC
GAGGATCCAGACATGATAAGATACATTGATGAGTTTGGACAAACCACAACTAGAATGCAGTGAAAAAAAT
GCTTTATTTGTGAAATTTGTGATGCTATTGCTTTATTTGTAACCATTATAAGCTGCAATAAACAAGTTAA
CAACAACAATTGCATTCATTTTATGTTTCAGGTTCAGGGGGAGGTGTGGGAGGTTTTTTAAAGCAAGTAA
AACCTCTACAAATGTGGTATGGCTGATTATGATCAGTCGACCTGCAGGCATGCAAGCTTGGCGTAATCAT
GGTCATAGCTGTTTCCTGTGTGAAATTGTTATCCGCTCACAATTCCACACAACATACGAGCCGGAAGCAT
AAAGTGTAAAGCCTGGGGTGCCTAATGAGTGAGCTAACTCACATTAATTGCGTTGCGCTCACTGCCCGCT
TTCCAGTCGGGAAACCTGTCGTGCCAGCTGCATTAATGAATCGGCCAACGCGCGGGGAGAGGCGGTTTGC
GTATTGGGCGCTCTTCCGCTTCCTCGCTCACTGACTCGCTGCGCTCGGTCGTTCGGCTGCGGCGAGCGGT
ATCAGCTCACTCAAAGGCGGTAATACGGTTATCCACAGAATCAGGGGATAACGCAGGAAAGAACATGTGA
GCAAAAGGCCAGCAAAAGGCCAGGAACCGTAAAAAGGCCGCGTTGCTGGCGTTTTTCCATAGGCTCCGCC
CCCCTGACGAGCATCACAAAAATCGACGCTCAAGTCAGAGGTGGCGAAACCCGACAGGACTATAAAGATA
CCAGGCGTTTCCCCCTGGAAGCTCCCTCGTGCGCTCTCCTGTTCCGACCCTGCCGCTTACCGGATACCTG
TCCGCCTTTCTCCCTTCGGGAAGCGTGGCGCTTTCTCATAGCTCACGCTGTAGGTATCTCAGTTCGGTGT
AGGTCGTTCGCTCCAAGCTGGGCTGTGTGCACGAACCCCCCGTTCAGCCCGACCGCTGCGCCTTATCCGG
TAACTATCGTCTTGAGTCCAACCCGGTAAGACACGACTTATCGCCACTGGCAGCAGCCACTGGTAACAGG
ATTAGCAGAGCGAGGTATGTAGGCGGTGCTACAGAGTTCTTGAAGTGGTGGCCTAACTACGGCTACACTA
GAAGAACAGTATTTGGTATCTGCGCTCTGCTGAAGCCAGTTACCTTCGGAAAAAGAGTTGGTAGCTCTTG
ATCCGGCAAACAAACCACCGCTGGTAGCGGTGGTTTTTTTGTTTGCAAGCAGCAGATTACGCGCAGAAAA
AAAGGATCTCAAGAAGATCCTTTGATCTTTTCTACGGGGTCTGACGCTCAGTGGAACGAAAACTCACGTT
AAGGGATTTTGGTCATGAGATTATCAAAAAGGATCTTCACCTAGATCCTTTTAAATTAAAAATGAAGTTT
TAAATCAATCTAAAGTATATATGAGTAAACTTGGTCTGACAGTTACCAATGCTTAATCAGTGAGGCACCT
ATCTCAGCGATCTGTCTATTTCGTTCATCCATAGTTGCCTGACTCCCCGTCGTGTAGATAACTACGATAC
GGGAGGGCTTACCATCTGGCCCCAGTGCTGCAATGATACCGCGAGACCCACGCTCACCGGCTCCAGATTT
ATCAGCAATAAACCAGCCAGCCGGAAGGGCCGAGCGCAGAAGTGGTCCTGCAACTTTATCCGCCTCCATC
CAGTCTATTAATTGTTGCCGGGAAGCTAGAGTAAGTAGTTCGCCAGTTAATAGTTTGCGCAACGTTGTTG
CCATTGCTACAGGCATCGTGGTGTCACGCTCGTCGTTTGGTATGGCTTCATTCAGCTCCGGTTCCCAACG
ATCAAGGCGAGTTACATGATCCCCCATGTTGTGCAAAAAAGCGGTTAGCTCCTTCGGTCCTCCGATCGTT
GTCAGAAGTAAGTTGGCCGCAGTGTTATCACTCATGGTTATGGCAGCACTGCATAATTCTCTTACTGTCA
TGCCATCCGTAAGATGCTTTTCTGTGACTGGTGAGTACTCAACCAAGTCATTCTGAGAATAGTGTATGCG
GCGACCGAGTTGCTCTTGCCCGGCGTCAATACGGGATAATACCGCGCCACATAGCAGAACTTTAAAAGTG
CTCATCATTGGAAAACGTTCTTCGGGGCGAAAACTCTCAAGGATCTTACCGCTGTTGAGATCCAGTTCGA
TGTAACCCACTCGTGCACCCAACTGATCTTCAGCATCTTTTACTTTCACCAGCGTTTCTGGGTGAGCAAA
AACAGGAAGGCAAAATGCCGCAAAAAAGGGAATAAGGGCGACACGGAAATGTTGAATACTCATACTCTTC
CTTTTTCAATATTATTGAAGCATTTATCAGGGTTATTGTCTCATGAGCGGATACATATTTGAATGTATTT
AGAAAAATAAACAAATAGGGGTTCCGCGCACATTTCCCCGAAAAGTGCCACCTGACGTCTAAGAAACCAT
TATTATCATGACATTAACCTATAAAAATAGGCGTATCACGAGGCCCTTTCGTCTCGCGCGTTTCGGTGAT
GACGGTGAAAACCTCTGACACATGCAGCTCCCGGAGACGGTCACAGCTTGTCTGTAAGCGGATGCCGGGA
GCAGACAAGCCCGTCAGGGCGCGTCAGCGGGTGTTGGCGGGTGTCGGGGCTGGCTTAACTATGCGGCATC
AGAGCAGATTGTACTGAGAGTGCACCATATGCGGTGTGAAATACCGCACAGATGCGTAAGGAGAAAATAC
CGCATCAGGCGCCATTCGCCATTCAGGCTGCGCAACTGTTGGGAAGGGCGATCGGTGCGGGCCTCTTCGC
TATTACGCCAGCTGGCGAAAGGGGGATGTGCTGCAAGGCGATTAAGTTGGGTAACGCCAGGGTTTTCCCA
GTCACGACGTT
